Addgene plasmid #114441: pCR8 LCOR
Purpose: Entry vector for gateway cloning containing human LCOR coding sequence
Depositing lab: Adrian Bracken. Depositing organization: Trinity College Dublin. Publication: A Family of Vertebrate-Specific Polycombs Encoded by the LCOR/LCORL Genes Balance PRC2 Subtype Activities. Conway E, Jerman E, Healy E, Ito S, Holoch D, Oliviero G, Deevy O, Glancy E, Fitzpatrick DJ, Mucha M, Watson A, Rice AM, Chammas P, Huang C, Pratt-Kelly I, Koseki Y, Nakayama M, Ishikura T, Streubel G, Wynne K, Hokamp K, McLysaght A, Ciferri C, Di Croce L, Cagney G, Margueron R, Koseki H, Bracken AP. Mol Cell. 2018 May 3;70(3):408-421.e8. doi: 10.1016/j.molcel.2018.03.005. Epub 2018 Apr 5. PubMed 29628311.
Backbone
  Vector backbone: pCR8/GW/TOPO
  Backbone manufacturer: Invitrogen
  Vector type: Gateway Entry Cloning
Growth in bacteria
  Bacterial resistance: Spectinomycin, 50 μg/mL
  Growth temperature: 37°C
  Growth strain: DH5alpha
  Copy number: High Copy
Gene/Insert
  Gene/Insert name: LCOR
  Species: H. sapiens (human)
  Insert size (bp): 1302
  Entrez Gene: LCOR (a.k.a. C10orf12, MLR2)
  Promoter: None
  Cloning method: TOPO Cloning
  Sequencing primers: 5′ M13F; 3′ M13R
Terms and licenses: Academic/Nonprofit Terms; Industry Terms: Not Available to Industry
How to cite: pCR8 LCOR was a gift from Adrian Bracken (Addgene plasmid # 114441 ; http://n2t.net/addgene:114441 ; RRID:Addgene_114441)
