[The description below was written by a language model from this plasmid's Addgene catalogue record and pLannotate feature annotations shown in this document.]
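Description:
pCR8 LCOR is a Gateway entry clone built on the commercial pCR8/GW/TOPO backbone, carrying the human LCOR coding sequence (also known as C10orf12 or MLR2). The plasmid is about 4.1 kb and is maintained in E. coli through a high-copy ColE1/pUC-type origin of replication. Selection relies on the aadA (SmR) aminoglycoside adenylyltransferase gene, which confers spectinomycin and streptomycin resistance. Short annotated fragments of a class 1 integron Pc promoter and a gentamicin acetyltransferase gene lie just upstream of it. These look like remnants of the resistance cassette's origin rather than functional markers.

The roughly 1.3 kb LCOR open reading frame was inserted by TOPO cloning and sits in the forward orientation between attL1 and attL2. These are the recombination sites used by LR Clonase to move an insert, in a defined orientation, into any attR-containing destination vector. The record lists no promoter for the insert, so the plasmid is a shuttle and storage construct rather than an expression vector. The rrnB T1 and T2 terminators upstream of attL1 insulate the insert from read-through transcription coming from the backbone. A T7 promoter lies just outside attL2 and points back toward the insert, so it would transcribe the antisense strand. Small lacI and lacZα fragments are also annotated, and these appear to be vestigial backbone sequence. No epitope tags or reporters are annotated.

The stated purpose is to supply the LCOR coding sequence for Gateway transfer into destination vectors. The plasmid was deposited in connection with work on LCOR/LCORL-encoded proteins and Polycomb repressive complex 2 subtype activity.
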