Features (pLannotate 1.2.2; 12 found; start..end, strand, type, name):
    121..213     +  CDS            lacI (fragment): lac repressor; lacI; The lac repressor binds to the lac operator to inhibit transcription in E. coli. This inhibition can be relieved by adding lactose or isopropyl-β-D-thiogalactopyranoside (IPTG).
    268..295     -  terminator     rrnB T2 terminator: transcription terminator T2 from the E. coli rrnB gene
    427..470     +  terminator     rrnB T1 terminator: Escherichia coli rrnB; transcription terminator T1 from the E. coli rrnB gene
    517..553     -  CDS            lacZα (fragment): LacZα fragment of β-galactosidase; lacZ fragment
    569..668     +  protein_bind   attL1: mutant version of attL; recombination site for the Gateway® LR reaction LR Clonase™
    683..1981    +  CDS            LCOR (sequence partly withheld): LCOR_HUMAN - Also known as C10orf12 From Homo sapiens (Human).
   1998..2097    -  protein_bind   attL2: mutant version of attL; recombination site for the Gateway® LR reaction LR Clonase™
   2115..2133    -  promoter       T7 promoter: promoter for bacteriophage T7 RNA polymerase
   2323..2346    +  promoter       Pc promoter (fragment): intI1 (promoter lies within the coding sequence); class 1 integron promoter
   2522..2578    +  CDS            GmR (fragment): gentamycin acetyltransferase; aacC1; confers resistance to gentamycin
   2585..3376    +  CDS            SmR: aminoglycoside adenylyltransferase (Murphy, 1985); aadA; confers resistance to spectinomycin and streptomycin
   3469..4057    +  rep_origin     ori: high-copy-number ColE1/pMB1/pBR322/pUC origin of replication
>Addgene plasmid #114441 | pCR8 LCOR | addgene full sequence | sequence record 221169 | Addgene NGS Result
CTTTCCTGCGTTATCCCCTGATTCTGTGGATAACCGTATTACCGCCTTTGAGTGAGCTGATACCGCTCGC
CGCAGCCGAACGACCGAGCGCAGCGAGTCAGTGAGCGAGGAAGCGGAAGAGCGCCCAATACGCAAACCGC
CTCTCCCCGCGCGTTGGCCGATTCATTAATGCAGCTGGCACGACAGGTTTCCCGACTGGAAAGCGGGCAG
TGAGCGCAACGCAATTAATACGCGTACCGCTAGCCAGGAAGAGTTTGTAGAAACGCAAAAAGGCCATCCG
TCAGGATGGCCTTCTGCTTAGTTTGATGCCTGGCAGTTTATGGCGGGCGTCCTGCCCGCCACCCTCCGGG
CCGTTGCTTCACAACGTTCAAATCCGCTCCCGGCGGATTTGTCCTACTCAGGAGAGCGTTCACCGACAAA
CAACAGATAAAACGAAAGGCCCAGTCTTCCGACTGAGCCTTTCGTTTTATTTGATGCCTGGCAGTTCCCT
ACTCTCGCGTTAACGCTAGCATGGATGTTTTCCCAGTCACGACGTTGTAAAACGACGGCCAGTCTTAAGC
TCGGGCCCCAAATAATGATTTTATTTTGACTGATAGTGACCTGTTCGTTGCAACAAATTGATGAGCAATG
CTTTTTTATAATGCCAACTTTGTACAAAAAAGCAGGCTCCGAATTCGCCCTTATGCAGCGAATGATCCAA
CAATTTGCTGCTGAATATACCTCAAAAAATAGCTCTACTCAGGACCCCAGCCAGCCCAATAGCACAAAGA
ACCAAAGCCTGCCGAAAGCATCTCCAGTCACCACCTCTCCCACGGCTGCAACTACTCAGAACCCTGTGCT
CAGCAAACTTCTCATGGCTGACCAAGACTCACCTCTGGACCTTACTGTCAGA
[60 nt withheld, positions 893-952]
CCATGTGCTGGCAGCACTTCCCTGAGCCACTCTCCAGGCTGCTCCAGTACTCAAGGGAACGGGCGACCTG
GGAGACCCAGCCAGTACCGCCCAGACGGACTTCGGAGTGGTGATGGGGTACCTCCAAGAAGCTTACAGGA
TGGAACCAGGGAAGGTTTTGGACACTCCACATCACTCAAAGTTCCACTGGCTCGATCCCTGCAGATTAGT
GAAGAACTACTGAGCAGAAACCAATTGTCCACAGCTGCCAGCCTTGGGCCATCTGGATTACAGAATCATG
GACAACACTTAATATTATCCAGGGAAGCCTCTTGGGCAAAACCACATTACGAGTTCAACCTCAGCCGTAT
GAAGTTCAGGGGAAATGGTGCACTCAGCAACATCAGTGACCTTCCTTTTCTTGCAGAAAACTCTGCCTTT
CCAAAAATGGCACTTCAAGCAAAACAAGATGGAAAAAAGGATGTGAGCCATTCATCTCCTGTAGATTTAA
AGATACCACAAGTTCGAGGAATGGATCTTTCTTGGGAGTCTCGCACTGGTGATCAGTACAGCTATAGCTC
TTTGGTAATGGGTTCACAAACGGAGAGCGCGCTTAGTAAAAAATTAAGGGCTATTCTTCCAAAACAAAGT
AGAAAAAGCATGTTAGATGCTGGACCCGATTCTTGGGGCTCAGATGCTGAGCAGTCTACCTCTGGACAGC
CATATCCCACATCGGATCAAGAAGGAGACCCTGGCTCCAAGCAGCCTCGGAAGAAAAGAGGGCGTTACAG
ACAGTACAACAGTGAGATACTGGAGGAAGCAATCTCAGTGGTTATGAGTGGAAAAATGAGTGTTTCCAAA
GCTCAGAGTATTTATGGGATTCCCCACAGTACACTGGAGTACAAAGTAAAGGAGAGGCTGGGCACTTTGA
AAAACCCTCCAAAGAAAAAGATGAAATTAATGAGGTCGGAGGGGCCAGATGTTTCTGTAAAGATTGAATT
AGATCCCCAGGGAGAGGCAGCACAAAGTGCAAATGAATCAAAAAACGAGTAGAAGGGCGAATTCGACCCA
GCTTTCTTGTACAAAGTTGGCATTATAAAAAATAATTGCTCATCAATTTGTTGCAACGAACAGGTCACTA
TCAGTCAAAATAAAATCATTATTTGCCATCCAGCTGATATCCCCTATAGTGAGTCGTATTACATGGTCAT
AGCTGTTTCCTGGCAGCTCTGGCCCGTGTCTCAAAATCTCTGATGTTACATTGCACAAGATAAAAATATA
TCATCATGCCTCCTCTAGACCAGCCAGGACAGAAATGCCTCGACTTCGCTGCTACCCAAGGTTGCCGGGT
GACGCACACCGTGGAAACGGATGAAGGCACGAACCCAGTGGACATAAGCCTGTTCGGTTCGTAAGCTGTA
ATGCAAGTAGCGTATGCGCTCACGCAACTGGTCCAGAACCTTGACCGAACGCAGCGGTGGTAACGGCGCA
GTGGCGGTTTTCATGGCTTGTTATGACTGTTTTTTTGGGGTACAGTCTATGCCTCGGGCATCCAAGCAGC
AAGCGCGTTACGCCGTGGGTCGATGTTTGATGTTATGGAGCAGCAACGATGTTACGCAGCAGGGCAGTCG
CCCTAAAACAAAGTTAAACATTATGAGGGAAGCGGTGATCGCCGAAGTATCGACTCAACTATCAGAGGTA
GTTGGCGTCATCGAGCGCCATCTCGAACCGACGTTGCTGGCCGTACATTTGTACGGCTCCGCAGTGGATG
GCGGCCTGAAGCCACACAGTGATATTGATTTGCTGGTTACGGTGACCGTAAGGCTTGATGAAACAACGCG
GCGAGCTTTGATCAACGACCTTTTGGAAACTTCGGCTTCCCCTGGAGAGAGCGAGATTCTCCGCGCTGTA
GAAGTCACCATTGTTGTGCACGACGACATCATTCCGTGGCGTTATCCAGCTAAGCGCGAACTGCAATTTG
GAGAATGGCAGCGCAATGACATTCTTGCAGGTATCTTCGAGCCAGCCACGATCGACATTGATCTGGCTAT
CTTGCTGACAAAAGCAAGAGAACATAGCGTTGCCTTGGTAGGTCCAGCGGCGGAGGAACTCTTTGATCCG
GTTCCTGAACAGGATCTATTTGAGGCGCTAAATGAAACCTTAACGCTATGGAACTCGCCGCCCGACTGGG
CTGGCGATGAGCGAAATGTAGTGCTTACGTTGTCCCGCATTTGGTACAGCGCAGTAACCGGCAAAATCGC
GCCGAAGGATGTCGCTGCCGACTGGGCAATGGAGCGCCTGCCGGCCCAGTATCAGCCCGTCATACTTGAA
GCTAGACAGGCTTATCTTGGACAAGAAGAAGATCGCTTGGCCTCGCGCGCAGATCAGTTGGAAGAATTTG
TCCACTACGTGAAAGGCGAGATCACCAAGGTAGTCGGCAAATAACCCTCGAGCCACCCATGACCAAAATC
CCTTAACGTGAGTTACGCGTCGTTCCACTGAGCGTCAGACCCCGTAGAAAAGATCAAAGGATCTTCTTGA
GATCCTTTTTTTCTGCGCGTAATCTGCTGCTTGCAAACAAAAAAACCACCGCTACCAGCGGTGGTTTGTT
TGCCGGATCAAGAGCTACCAACTCTTTTTCCGAAGGTAACTGGCTTCAGCAGAGCGCAGATACCAAATAC
TGTTCTTCTAGTGTAGCCGTAGTTAGGCCACCACTTCAAGAACTCTGTAGCACCGCCTACATACCTCGCT
CTGCTAATCCTGTTACCAGTGGCTGCTGCCAGTGGCGATAAGTCGTGTCTTACCGGGTTGGACTCAAGAC
GATAGTTACCGGATAAGGCGCAGCGGTCGGGCTGAACGGGGGGTTCGTGCACACAGCCCAGCTTGGAGCG
AACGACCTACACCGAACTGAGATACCTACAGCGTGAGCTATGAGAAAGCGCCACGCTTCCCGAAGGGAGA
AAGGCGGACAGGTATCCGGTAAGCGGCAGGGTCGGAACAGGAGAGCGCACGAGGGAGCTTCCAGGGGGAA
ACGCCTGGTATCTTTATAGTCCTGTCGGGTTTCGCCACCTCTGACTTGAGCGTCGATTTTTGTGATGCTC
GTCAGGGGGGCGGAGCCTATGGAAAAACGCCAGCAACGCGGCCTTTTTACGGTTCCTGGCCTTTTGCTGG
CCTTTTGCTCACATGTT
