>Addgene plasmid #114441 | pCR8 LCOR | depositor partial sequence | sequence record 216010 | Insert sequence LCOR CDS
ATGCAGCGAATGATCCAACAATTTGCTGCTGAATATACCTCAAAAAATAGCTCTACTCAGGACCCCAGCC
AGCCCAATAGCACAAAGAACCAAAGCCTGCCGAAAGCATCTCCAGTCACCACCTCTCCCACGGCTGCAAC
TACTCAGAACCCTGTGCTCAGCAAACTTCTCATGGCTGACCAAGACTCACCTCTGGACCTTACTGTCAGA
[60 nt withheld, positions 211-270]
CCATGTGCTGGCAGCACTTCCCTGAGCCACTCTCCAGGCTGCTCCAGTACTCAAGGGAACGGGCGACCTG
GGAGACCCAGCCAGTACCGCCCAGACGGACTTCGGAGTGGTGATGGGGTACCTCCAAGAAGCTTACAGGA
TGGAACCAGGGAAGGTTTTGGACACTCCACATCACTCAAAGTTCCACTGGCTCGATCCCTGCAGATTAGT
GAAGAACTACTGAGCAGAAACCAATTGTCCACAGCTGCCAGCCTTGGGCCATCTGGATTACAGAATCATG
GACAACACTTAATATTATCCAGGGAAGCCTCTTGGGCAAAACCACATTACGAGTTCAACCTCAGCCGTAT
GAAGTTCAGGGGAAATGGTGCACTCAGCAACATCAGTGACCTTCCTTTTCTTGCAGAAAACTCTGCCTTT
CCAAAAATGGCACTTCAAGCAAAACAAGATGGAAAAAAGGATGTGAGCCATTCATCTCCTGTAGATTTAA
AGATACCACAAGTTCGAGGAATGGATCTTTCTTGGGAGTCTCGCACTGGTGATCAGTACAGCTATAGCTC
TTTGGTAATGGGTTCACAAACGGAGAGCGCGCTTAGTAAAAAATTAAGGGCTATTCTTCCAAAACAAAGT
AGAAAAAGCATGTTAGATGCTGGACCCGATTCTTGGGGCTCAGATGCTGAGCAGTCTACCTCTGGACAGC
CATATCCCACATCGGATCAAGAAGGAGACCCTGGCTCCAAGCAGCCTCGGAAGAAAAGAGGGCGTTACAG
ACAGTACAACAGTGAGATACTGGAGGAAGCAATCTCAGTGGTTATGAGTGGAAAAATGAGTGTTTCCAAA
GCTCAGAGTATTTATGGGATTCCCCACAGTACACTGGAGTACAAAGTAAAGGAGAGGCTGGGCACTTTGA
AAAACCCTCCAAAGAAAAAGATGAAATTAATGAGGTCGGAGGGGCCAGATGTTTCTGTAAAGATTGAATT
AGATCCCCAGGGAGAGGCAGCACAAAGTGCAAATGAATCAAAAAACGAGTAG
